>Addgene plasmid #135678 | pLenti-CMV-PtenG129E-Puro | addgene full sequence | sequence record 327597 | Addgene NGS Result
CGCGGAACCCCTATTTGTTTATTTTTCTAAATACATTCAAATATGTATCCGCTCATGAGACAATAACCCT
GATAAATGCTTCAATAATATTGAAAAAGGAAGAGTATGAGTATTCAACATTTCCGTGTCGCCCTTATTCC
CTTTTTTGCGGCATTTTGCCTTCCTGTTTTTGCTCACCCAGAAACGCTGGTGAAAGTAAAAGATGCTGAA
GATCAGTTGGGTGCACGAGTGGGTTACATCGAACTGGATCTCAACAGCGGTAAGATCCTTGAGAGTTTTC
GCCCCGAAGAACGTTTTCCAATGATGAGCACTTTTAAAGTTCTGCTATGTGGCGCGGTATTATCCCGTAT
TGACGCCGGGCAAGAGCAACTCGGTCGCCGCATACACTATTCTCAGAATGACCTGGTTGAGTACTCACCA
GTCACAGAAAAGCATCTTACGGATGGCATGACAGTAAGAGAATTATGCAGTGCTGCCATAACCATGAGTG
ATAACACTGCGGCCAACTTACTTCTGACAACGATCGGAGGACCGAAGGAGCTAACCGCTTTTTTGCACAA
CATGGGGGATCATGTAACTCGCCTTGATCGTTGGGAACCGGAGCTGAATGAAGCCATACCAAACGACGAG
CGTGACACCACGATGCCTGTAGCAATGGCAACAACGTTGCGCAAACTATTAACTGGCGAACTACTTACTC
TAGCTTCCCGGCAACAATTAATAGACTGGATGGAGGCGGATAAAGTTGCAGGACCACTTCTGCGCTCGGC
CCTTCCGGCTGGCTGGTTTATTGCTGATAAATCTGGAGCCGGTGAGCGTGGGTCTCGCGGTATCATTGCA
GCACTGGGGCCAGATGGTAAGCCCTCCCGTATCGTAGTTATCTACACGACGGGGAGTCAGGCAACTATGG
ATGAACGAAATAGACAGATCGCTGAGATAGGTGCCTCACTGATTAAGCATTGGTAACTGTCAGACCAAGT
TTACTCATATATACTTTAGATTGATTTAAAACTTCATTTTTAATTTAAAAGGATCTAGGTGAAGATCCTT
TTTGATAATCTCATGACCAAAATCCCTTAACGTGAGTTTTCGTTCCACTGAGCGTCAGACCCCGTAGAAA
AGATCAAAGGATCTTCTTGAGATCCTTTTTTTCTGCGCGTAATCTGCTGCTTGCAAACAAAAAAACCACC
GCTACCAGCGGTGGTTTGTTTGCCGGATCAAGAGCTACCAACTCTTTTTCCGAAGGTAACTGGCTTCAGC
AGAGCGCAGATACCAAATACTGTTCTTCTAGTGTAGCCGTAGTTAGGCCACCACTTCAAGAACTCTGTAG
CACCGCCTACATACCTCGCTCTGCTAATCCTGTTACCAGTGGCTGCTGCCAGTGGCGATAAGTCGTGTCT
TACCGGGTTGGACTCAAGACGATAGTTACCGGATAAGGCGCAGCGGTCGGGCTGAACGGGGGGTTCGTGC
ACACAGCCCAGCTTGGAGCGAACGACCTACACCGAACTGAGATACCTACAGCGTGAGCTATGAGAAAGCG
CCACGCTTCCCGAAGGGAGAAAGGCGGACAGGTATCCGGTAAGCGGCAGGGTCGGAACAGGAGAGCGCAC
GAGGGAGCTTCCAGGGGGAAACGCCTGGTATCTTTATAGTCCTGTCGGGTTTCGCCACCTCTGACTTGAG
CGTCGATTTTTGTGATGCTCGTCAGGGGGGCGGAGCCTATGGAAAAACGCCAGCAACGCGGCCTTTTTAC
GGTTCCTGGCCTTTTGCTGGCCTTTTGCTCACATGTTCTTTCCTGCGTTATCCCCTGATTCTGTGGATAA
CCGTATTACCGCCTTTGAGTGAGCTGATACCGCTCGCCGCAGCCGAACGACCGAGCGCAGCGAGTCAGTG
AGCGAGGAAGCGGAAGAGCGCCCAATACGCAAACCGCCTCTCCCCGCGCGTTGGCCGATTCATTAATGCA
GCTGGCACGACAGGTTTCCCGACTGGAAAGCGGGCAGTGAGCGCAACGCAATTAATGTGAGTTAGCTCAC
TCATTAGGCACCCCAGGCTTTACACTTTATGCTTCCGGCTCGTATGTTGTGTGGAATTGTGAGCGGATAA
CAATTTCACACAGGAAACAGCTATGACCATGATTACGCCAAGCGCGCAATTAACCCTCACTAAAGGGAAC
AAAAGCTGGAGCTGCAAGCTTAATGTAGTCTTATGCAATACTCTTGTAGTCTTGCAACATGGTAACGATG
AGTTAGCAACATGCCTTACAAGGAGAGAAAAAGCACCGTGCATGCCGATTGGTGGAAGTAAGGTGGTACG
ATCGTGCCTTATTAGGAAGGCAACAGACGGGTCTGACATGGATTGGACGAACCACTGAATTGCCGCATTG
CAGAGATATTGTATTTAAGTGCCTAGCTCGATACATAAACGGGTCTCTCTGGTTAGACCAGATCTGAGCC
TGGGAGCTCTCTGGCTAACTAGGGAACCCACTGCTTAAGCCTCAATAAAGCTTGCCTTGAGTGCTTCAAG
TAGTGTGTGCCCGTCTGTTGTGTGACTCTGGTAACTAGAGATCCCTCAGACCCTTTTAGTCAGTGTGGAA
AATCTCTAGCAGTGGCGCCCGAACAGGGACTTGAAAGCGAAAGGGAAACCAGAGGAGCTCTCTCGACGCA
GGACTCGGCTTGCTGAAGCGCGCACGGCAAGAGGCGAGGGGCGGCGACTGGTGAGTACGCCAAAAATTTT
GACTAGCGGAGGCTAGAAGGAGAGAGATGGGTGCGAGAGCGTCAGTATTAAGCGGGGGAGAATTAGATCG
CGATGGGAAAAAATTCGGTTAAGGCCAGGGGGAAAGAAAAAATATAAATTAAAACATATAGTATGGGCAA
GCAGGGAGCTAGAACGATTCGCAGTTAATCCTGGCCTGTTAGAAACATCAGAAGGCTGTAGACAAATACT
GGGACAGCTACAACCATCCCTTCAGACAGGATCAGAAGAACTTAGATCATTATATAATACAGTAGCAACC
CTCTATTGTGTGCATCAAAGGATAGAGATAAAAGACACCAAGGAAGCTTTAGACAAGATAGAGGAAGAGC
AAAACAAAAGTAAGACCACCGCACAGCAAGCGGCCGCTGATCTTCAGACCTGGAGGAGGAGATATGAGGG
ACAATTGGAGAAGTGAATTATATAAATATAAAGTAGTAAAAATTGAACCATTAGGAGTAGCACCCACCAA
GGCAAAGAGAAGAGTGGTGCAGAGAGAAAAAAGAGCAGTGGGAATAGGAGCTTTGTTCCTTGGGTTCTTG
GGAGCAGCAGGAAGCACTATGGGCGCAGCGTCAATGACGCTGACGGTACAGGCCAGACAATTATTGTCTG
GTATAGTGCAGCAGCAGAACAATTTGCTGAGGGCTATTGAGGCGCAACAGCATCTGTTGCAACTCACAGT
CTGGGGCATCAAGCAGCTCCAGGCAAGAATCCTGGCTGTGGAAAGATACCTAAAGGATCAACAGCTCCTG
GGGATTTGGGGTTGCTCTGGAAAACTCATTTGCACCACTGCTGTGCCTTGGAATGCTAGTTGGAGTAATA
AATCTCTGGAACAGATTTGGAATCACACGACCTGGATGGAGTGGGACAGAGAAATTAACAATTACACAAG
CTTAATACACTCCTTAATTGAAGAATCGCAAAACCAGCAAGAAAAGAATGAACAAGAATTATTGGAATTA
GATAAATGGGCAAGTTTGTGGAATTGGTTTAACATAACAAATTGGCTGTGGTATATAAAATTATTCATAA
TGATAGTAGGAGGCTTGGTAGGTTTAAGAATAGTTTTTGCTGTACTTTCTATAGTGAATAGAGTTAGGCA
GGGATATTCACCATTATCGTTTCAGACCCACCTCCCAACCCCGAGGGGACCCGACAGGCCCGAAGGAATA
GAAGAAGAAGGTGGAGAGAGAGACAGAGACAGATCCATTCGATTAGTGAACGGATCTCGACGGTATCGGT
TAACTTTTAAAAGAAAAGGGGGGATTGGGGGGTACAGTGCAGGGGAAAGAATAGTAGACATAATAGCAAC
AGACATACAAACTAAAGAATTACAAAAACAAATTACAAAATTCAAAATTTTATCGATAAGCTTGGGAGTT
CCGCGTTACATAACTTACGGTAAATGGCCCGCCTGGCTGACCGCCCAACGACCCCCGCCCATTGACGTCA
ATAATGACGTATGTTCCCATAGTAACGCCAATAGGGACTTTCCATTGACGTCAATGGGTGGAGTATTTAC
GGTAAACTGCCCACTTGGCAGTACATCAAGTGTATCATATGCCAAGTACGCCCCCTATTGACGTCAATGA
CGGTAAATGGCCCGCCTGGCATTATGCCCAGTACATGACCTTATGGGACTTTCCTACTTGGCAGTACATC
TACGTATTAGTCATCGCTATTACCATGGTGATGCGGTTTTGGCAGTACATCAATGGGCGTGGATAGCGGT
TTGACTCACGGGGATTTCCAAGTCTCCACCCCATTGACGTCAATGGGAGTTTGTTTTGGCACCAAAATCA
ACGGGACTTTCCAAAATGTCGTAACAACTCCGCCCCATTGACGCAAATGGGCGGTAGGCGTGTACGGTGG
GAGGTCTATATAAGCAGAGCTCGTTTAGTGAACCGTCAGATCGCCTGGAGACGCCATCCACGCTGTTTTG
ACCTCCATAGAAGACACCGACTCTAGAGGATCCATGACAGCCATCATCAAAGAGATCGTTAGCAGAAACA
AAAGGAGATATCAAGAGGATGGATTCGACTTAGACTTGACCTATATTTATCCAAATATTATTGCTATGGG
ATTTCCTGCAGAAAGACTTGAAGGTGTATACAGGAACAATATTGATGATGTAGTAAGGTTTTTGGATTCA
AAGCATAAAAACCATTACAAGATATACAATCTATGTGCTGAGAGACATTATGACACCGCCAAATTTAACT
GCAGAGTTGCACAGTATCCTTTTGAAGACCATAACCCACCACAGCTAGAACTTATCAAACCCTTCTGTGA
AGATCTTGACCAATGGCTAAGTGAAGATGACAATCATGTTGCAGCAATTCACTGTAAAGCTGGAAAGGAA
CGGACTGGTGTAATGATTTGTGCATATTTATTGCATCGGGGCAAATTTTTAAAGGCACAAGAGGCCCTAG
ATTTTTATGGGGAAGTAAGGACCAGAGACAAAAAGGGAGTCACAATTCCCAGTCAGAGGCGCTATGTATA
TTATTATAGCTACCTGCTAAAAAATCACCTGGATTACAGACCCGTGGCACTGCTGTTTCACAAGATGATG
TTTGAAACTATTCCAATGTTCAGTGGCGGAACTTGCAATCCTCAGTTTGTGGTCTGCCAGCTAAAGGTGA
AGATATATTCCTCCAATTCAGGACCCACGCGGCGGGAGGACAAGTTCATGTACTTTGAGTTCCCTCAGCC
ATTGCCTGTGTGTGGTGATATCAAAGTAGAGTTCTTCCACAAACAGAACAAGATGCTCAAAAAGGACAAA
ATGTTTCACTTTTGGGTAAATACGTTCTTCATACCAGGACCAGAGGAAACCTCAGAAAAAGTGGAAAATG
GAAGTCTTTGTGATCAGGAAATCGATAGCATTTGCAGTATAGAGCGTGCAGATAATGACAAGGAGTATCT
TGTACTCACCCTAACAAAAAACGATCTTGACAAAGCAAACAAAGACAAGGCCAACCGATACTTCTCTCCA
AATTTTAAGGTGAAACTATACTTTACAAAAACAGTAGAGGAGCCATCAAATCCAGAGGCTAGCAGTTCAA
CTTCTGTGACTCCAGATGTTAGTGACAATGAACCTGATCATTATAGATATTCTGACACCACTGACTCTGA
TCCAGAGAATGAACCTTTTGATGAAGATCAGCATTCACAAATTACAAAAGTCTAAGTCGACAATCAACCT
CTGGATTACAAAATTTGTGAAAGATTGACTGGTATTCTTAACTATGTTGCTCCTTTTACGCTATGTGGAT
ACGCTGCTTTAATGCCTTTGTATCATGCTATTGCTTCCCGTATGGCTTTCATTTTCTCCTCCTTGTATAA
ATCCTGGTTGCTGTCTCTTTATGAGGAGTTGTGGCCCGTTGTCAGGCAACGTGGCGTGGTGTGCACTGTG
TTTGCTGACGCAACCCCCACTGGTTGGGGCATTGCCACCACCTGTCAGCTCCTTTCCGGGACTTTCGCTT
TCCCCCTCCCTATTGCCACGGCGGAACTCATCGCCGCCTGCCTTGCCCGCTGCTGGACAGGGGCTCGGCT
GTTGGGCACTGACAATTCCGTGGTGTTGTCGGGGAAGCTGACGTCCTTTCCATGGCTGCTCGCCTGTGTT
GCCACCTGGATTCTGCGCGGGACGTCCTTCTGCTACGTCCCTTCGGCCCTCAATCCAGCGGACCTTCCTT
CCCGCGGCCTGCTGCCGGCTCTGCGGCCTCTTCCGCGTCTTCGCCTTCGCCCTCAGACGAGTCGGATCTC
CCTTTGGGCCGCCTCCCCGCCTGGAATTCTACCGGGTAGGGGAGGCGCTTTTCCCAAGGCAGTCTGGAGC
ATGCGCTTTAGCAGCCCCGCTGGGCACTTGGCGCTACACAAGTGGCCTCTGGCCTCGCACACATTCCACA
TCCACCGGTAGGCGCCAACCGGCTCCGTTCTTTGGTGGCCCCTTCGCGCCACCTTCTACTCCTCCCCTAG
TCAGGAAGTTCCCCCCCGCCCCGCAGCTCGCGTCGTGCAGGACGTGACAAATGGAAGTAGCACGTCTCAC
TAGTCTCGTGCAGATGGACAGCACCGCTGAGCAATGGAAGCGGGTAGGCCTTTGGGGCAGCGGCCAATAG
CAGCTTTGCTCCTTCGCTTTCTGGGCTCAGAGGCTGGGAAGGGGCGGGGCGGGCGCCCGAAGGTCCTCCG
GAGGCCCGGCATTCTGCACGCTTCAAAAGCGCACGTCTGCCGCGCTGTTCTCCTCTTCCTCATCTCCGGG
CCTTTCGACCTGCAGCCCAAGCTTACCATGACCGAGTACAAGCCCACGGTGCGCCTCGCCACCCGCGACG
ACGTCCCCAGGGCCGTACGCACCCTCGCCGCCGCGTTCGCCGACTACCCCGCCACGCGCCACACCGTCGA
TCCGGACCGCCACATCGAGCGGGTCACCGAGCTGCAAGAACTCTTCCTCACGCGCGTCGGGCTCGACATC
GGCAAGGTGTGGGTCGCGGACGACGGCGCCGCGGTGGCGGTCTGGACCACGCCGGAGAGCGTCGAAGCGG
GGGCGGTGTTCGCCGAGATCGGCCCGCGCATGGCCGAGTTGAGCGGTTCCCGGCTGGCCGCGCAGCAACA
GATGGAAGGCCTCCTGGCGCCGCACCGGCCCAAGGAGCCCGCGTGGTTCCTGGCCACCGTCGGCGTCTCG
CCCGACCACCAGGGCAAGGGTCTGGGCAGCGCCGTCGTGCTCCCCGGAGTGGAGGCGGCCGAGCGCGCCG
GGGTGCCCGCCTTCCTGGAGACCTCCGCGCCCCGCAACCTCCCCTTCTACGAGCGGCTCGGCTTCACCGT
CACCGCCGACGTCGAGGTGCCCGAAGGACCGCGCACCTGGTGCATGACCCGCAAGCCCGGTGCCTGACGC
CCGCCCCACGACCCGCAGCGCCCGACCGAAAGGAGCGCACGACCCCATGCATCTCGAGGGCCCGGTACCT
TTAAGACCAATGACTTACAAGGCAGCTGTAGATCTTAGCCACTTTTTAAAAGAAAAGGGGGGACTGGAAG
GGCTAGCTCACTCCCAACGAAGACAAGATCTGCTTTTTGCTTGTACTGGGTCTCTCTGGTTAGACCAGAT
CTGAGCCTGGGAGCTCTCTGGCTAACTAGGGAACCCACTGCTTAAGCCTCAATAAAGCTTGCCTTGAGTG
CTTCAAGTAGTGTGTGCCCGTCTGTTGTGTGACTCTGGTAACTAGAGATCCCTCAGACCCTTTTAGTCAG
TGTGGAAAATCTCTAGCAGTAGTAGTTCATGTCATCTTATTATTCAGTATTTATAACTTGCAAAGAAATG
AATATCAGAGAGTGAGAGGAACTTGTTTATTGCAGCTTATAATGGTTACAAATAAAGCAATAGCATCACA
AATTTCACAAATAAAGCATTTTTTTCACTGCATTCTAGTTGTGGTTTGTCCAAACTCATCAATGTATCTT
ATCATGTCTGGCTCTAGCTATCCCGCCCCTAACTCCGCCCATCCCGCCCCTAACTCCGCCCAGTTCCGCC
CATTCTCCGCCCCATGGCTGACTAATTTTTTTTATTTATGCAGAGGCCGAGGCCGCCTCGGCCTCTGAGC
TATTCCAGAAGTAGTGAGGAGGCTTTTTTGGAGGCCTAGGGACGTACCCAATTCGCCCTATAGTGAGTCG
TATTACGCGCGCTCACTGGCCGTCGTTTTACAACGTCGTGACTGGGAAAACCCTGGCGTTACCCAACTTA
ATCGCCTTGCAGCACATCCCCCTTTCGCCAGCTGGCGTAATAGCGAAGAGGCCCGCACCGATCGCCCTTC
CCAACAGTTGCGCAGCCTGAATGGCGAATGGG
[124 nt withheld, positions 8573-8696]
C
[91 nt withheld, positions 8698-8788]
A
[49 nt withheld, positions 8790-8838]
CCTTTGACGTTGGAGTCCACGTTCTTT
[37 nt withheld, positions 8866-8902]
ACCCTATCTCGGTCTATTCTTTTGATTTATAAGGGATTTTGCCGATTTCGGCCTATTGGTTAAAAAATGA
GCTGATTTAACAAAAATTTAACGCGAATTTTAACAAAATATTAACGCTTACAATTTAGGTGGCACTTTTC
GGGGAAATGTG
Features (pLannotate 1.2.2; 29 found; start..end, strand, type, name):
      1..105     +  promoter       AmpR promoter: bla
    106..966     +  CDS            AmpR: β-lactamase; bla; confers resistance to ampicillin, carbenicillin, and related antibiotics
   1137..1725    +  rep_origin     ori: high-copy-number ColE1/pMB1/pBR322/pUC origin of replication
   1908..2000    +  CDS            lacI (fragment): lac repressor; lacI; The lac repressor binds to the lac operator to inhibit transcription in E. coli. This inhibition can be relieved by adding lactose or isopropyl-β-D-thiogalactopyranoside (IPTG).
   2013..2034    +  protein_bind   CAP binding site: CAP binding activates transcription in the presence of cAMP. E. coli catabolite activator protein
   2049..2079    +  promoter       lac promoter: promoter for the E. coli lac operon
   2087..2103    +  protein_bind   lac operator: The lac repressor binds to the lac operator to inhibit transcription in E. coli. This inhibition can be relieved by adding lactose or isopropyl-β-D-thiogalactopyranoside (IPTG). lac repressor encoded by lacI
   2148..2166    +  promoter       T3 promoter: promoter for bacteriophage T3 RNA polymerase
   2194..2420    +  promoter       RSV promoter: Rous sarcoma virus enhancer/promoter
   2421..2601    +  LTR            5' LTR (truncated): truncated 5' long terminal repeat (LTR) from HIV-1
   2648..2773    +  misc_feature   HIV-1 Ψ: packaging signal of human immunodeficiency virus type 1
   2757..3120    +  CDS            HIV-1 gag (fragment): gag protein from human immunodeficiency virus 1; gag
   3266..3499    +  misc_feature   RRE: The Rev response element (RRE) of HIV-1 allows for Rev-dependent mRNA export from the nucleus to the cytoplasm.
   3876..3976    +  CDS            Rev (fragment): human immunodeficiency virus 1 (HIV-1) Rev protein; rev; enhances nuclear export of unspliced and incompletely spliced viral mRNAs
   3995..4111    +  misc_feature   cPPT/CTS: central polypurine tract and central termination sequence of HIV-1
   4134..4437    +  enhancer       CMV enhancer: human cytomegalovirus immediate early enhancer
   4438..4641    +  promoter       CMV promoter: human cytomegalovirus (CMV) immediate early promoter
   4724..5932    +  CDS            Pten: PTEN_MOUSE - Also known as Mmac1. Experimental evidence at protein level: Swiss-Prot protein existence level 1. In motile cells, suppresses the formation of lateral pseudopods and thereby promotes cell polarization and directed movement (By similarity). Tumor suppressor. Acts as a dual-specificity protein phosphatase, dephosphorylating tyrosine-, serine- and threonine- phosphorylated proteins. Also acts as a lipid phosphatase, removing the phosphate in the D3 position of the inositol ring from phosphatidylinositol 3,4,5-trisphosphate, phosphatidylinositol 3,4- diphosphate, phosphatidylinositol
   5942..6530    +  misc_feature   WPRE: woodchuck hepatitis virus posttranscriptional regulatory element
   6544..6904    +  promoter       PGK promoter (fragment): mouse phosphoglycerate kinase 1 promoter
   6900..7007    +  promoter       PGK promoter (fragment): mouse phosphoglycerate kinase 1 promoter
   7028..7627    +  CDS            PuroR: puromycin N-acetyltransferase; pac from Streptomyces alboniger; confers resistance to puromycin
   7695..7832    +  CDS            nef (fragment): NEF_HV1LA - Experimental evidence at protein level: Swiss-Prot protein existence level 1. Extracellular Nef protein targets CD4(+) T-lymphocytes for apoptosis by interacting with CXCR4 surface receptors. From Human immunodeficiency virus type 1 group M subtype B (isolate Lai) (HIV-1).
   7818..7998    +  LTR            5' LTR (truncated): truncated 5' long terminal repeat (LTR) from HIV-1
   8070..8191    +  polyA_signal   SV40 poly(A) signal: SV40 polyadenylation signal
   8231..8366    +  rep_origin     SV40 ori: SV40 origin of replication
   8387..8405    -  promoter       T7 promoter: promoter for bacteriophage T7 RNA polymerase
   8413..8568    +  CDS            lacZα (fragment): LacZα fragment of β-galactosidase; lacZ fragment
   8573..9001    +  rep_origin     f1 ori (sequence partly withheld): f1 bacteriophage origin of replication; arrow indicates direction of (+) strand synthesis
