[The description below was written by a language model from this plasmid's Addgene catalogue record and pLannotate feature annotations shown in this document.]
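Description:
pLenti-CMV-PtenG129E-Puro is a 9,053-nt lentiviral transfer plasmid built on the p156RRL-sinPPT-CMV-GFP-PRE backbone for constitutive expression of a mutant mouse Pten cDNA in mammalian cells. In bacteria it is maintained as a high-copy plasmid through a ColE1/pUC-type origin and selected with ampicillin via the β-lactamase gene. The backbone also carries an f1 origin, an SV40 origin, and remnants of cloning-vector sequence (lac promoter/operator, lacZα and lacI fragments, T3 and T7 promoters).

The viral portion follows a third-generation, Tat-independent layout. An RSV promoter replaces the U3 region of the 5' LTR to drive genomic RNA synthesis in packaging cells, followed by the HIV-1 Ψ packaging signal with a partial gag sequence, the Rev response element for Rev-dependent nuclear export, and the cPPT/CTS element, which aids nuclear import of the reverse-transcribed genome. The downstream LTR is annotated as truncated, which fits the self-inactivating ("sin") design named in the backbone, and is followed by an SV40 polyadenylation signal.

Between these elements, the CMV enhancer/promoter drives the Pten coding sequence carrying the G129E substitution, with a WPRE downstream to enhance transcript stability and expression. A separate mouse PGK promoter drives puromycin N-acetyltransferase, allowing selection of stably transduced cells. No epitope tag or fluorescent reporter is annotated; the GFP named in the parental backbone appears to have been replaced by the insert, which was introduced by Gibson assembly. G129E is generally known as a mutation that abolishes PTEN's lipid phosphatase activity while sparing its protein phosphatase activity, so the construct is suited to separating these functions, although the record states only constitutive expression as its purpose.
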