Addgene plasmid #135678: pLenti-CMV-PtenG129E-Puro
Purpose: Constitutive expression (cMV promoter) of G129E mutant Pten cDNA, Puromycin selection
Depositing lab: Florian Karreth. Depositing organization: H. Lee Moffitt Cancer Center and Research Institute.
Backbone
  Vector backbone: p156RRL-sinPPT-CMV-GFP-PRE/Nhe I
  Vector type: Lentiviral
Growth in bacteria
  Bacterial resistance: Ampicillin, 100 μg/mL
  Growth temperature: 37°C
  Growth strain: NEB Stable
  Copy number: High Copy
Gene/Insert
  Gene/Insert name: Pten
  Species: M. musculus (mouse)
  Mutation: G129E
  Entrez Gene: Pten (a.k.a. 2310035O07Rik, A130070J02Rik, B430203M17Rik, MMAC1, PTENbeta, TEP1)
  Cloning method: Gibson Cloning
Terms and licenses: Academic/Nonprofit Terms; Industry Terms: Not Available to Industry
How to cite: pLenti-CMV-PtenG129E-Puro was a gift from Florian Karreth (Addgene plasmid # 135678 ; http://n2t.net/addgene:135678 ; RRID:Addgene_135678)
